Addgene plasmid #166402: pBS L30 Flag-Apex2-Rab27A
Purpose: Rab27A fused to APEX2 and a Flag tag in N-ter under control of a weak L30 promoter.
Depositing lab: Raphael Gaudin. Publication: Monitoring the dynamics of exosomes through the tracking of Rab7 partners. Bare Y, Delalande F, Hirschler A, Cazevieille C, Lucansky V, Carapito C, Gaudin R, Deffieu MS. bioRxiv 2025.10.07.680694 10.1101/2025.10.07.680694.
Backbone
  Vector backbone: pBS
  Modifications to backbone: Modified for mammalian expression using the promoter of the mouse ribosomal protein L30 gene ("weak promoter") and a HSV TK polyA tail
  Vector type: Mammalian Expression
Growth in bacteria
  Bacterial resistance: Ampicillin, 100 μg/mL
  Growth temperature: 37°C
  Growth strain: DH5alpha
  Copy number: Unknown
Gene/Insert
  Gene/Insert name: Rab27A
  Species: H. sapiens (human)
  GenBank ID: 5873 NC_000015.10
  Promoter: L30 weak promoter
  Tag / fusion protein: Flag (N terminal on insert); APEX2 (N terminal on backbone)
  Entrez Gene: RAB27A (a.k.a. GS2, HsT18676, RAB27, RAM); APEX2 (a.k.a. APE2, APEXL2, XTH2, ZGRF2)
  Cloning method: Gateway Cloning
  Sequencing primers: 5′ M13pUC-fwd; 3′ T3
Terms and licenses: Academic/Nonprofit Terms; Industry Terms: Not Available to Industry
Depositor comments: Please visit https://doi.org/10.1101/2025.10.07.680694 for bioRxiv preprint.
How to cite: pBS L30 Flag-Apex2-Rab27A was a gift from Raphael Gaudin (Addgene plasmid # 166402 ; http://n2t.net/addgene:166402 ; RRID:Addgene_166402)
