[The description below was written by a language model from this plasmid's Addgene catalogue record and pLannotate feature annotations shown in this document.]
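Description:
pBS L30 Flag-Apex2-Rab27A is a 5,430 bp mammalian expression plasmid built on a pBluescript-type (pBS) backbone that was adapted for expression in mammalian cells. It is propagated in E. coli through a high-copy ColE1/pUC-type origin and selected with ampicillin via the AmpR (β-lactamase) gene and its own promoter. The backbone retains typical phagemid remnants: an f1 origin, a disrupted lacZα region with lac promoter and operator, and flanking T7 and T3 promoters. No mammalian selection marker is annotated.

The expression cassette encodes human Rab27A with an N-terminal Flag epitope followed by APEX2, transcribed from the promoter of the mouse ribosomal protein L30 gene and terminated by an HSV thymidine kinase polyadenylation signal. The L30 promoter is not picked up by the automated annotation, but it presumably occupies the unannotated stretch between the cloning-site remnant and the Flag sequence. Rab27A was introduced by Gateway cloning and is flanked by attB1 and attB2 sites, so the attB1 sequence forms part of the linker between APEX2 and the GTPase. The repository's gene cross-reference points to the human APEX2 nuclease gene. However, the sequence annotation identifies the tag as the engineered soybean ascorbate peroxidase, which is used for proximity biotinylation proteomics and electron microscopy contrast.

Rab27A is a small GTPase of the late endocytic and secretory pathway, and the weak promoter gives low-level expression. The associated study concerns exosome dynamics and Rab partner identification, which fits use of this fusion for proximity labelling or ultrastructural localisation of Rab27A-positive compartments. The record does not spell out specific applications.
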