Features (pLannotate 1.2.2; 21 found; start..end, strand, type, name):
      2..37      +  CDS            rop (fragment): Rop protein, which maintains plasmids at low copy number; rop
    139..238     +  misc_feature   bom (fragment): basis of mobility region from pBR322
    239..667     +  rep_origin     f1 ori (sequence partly withheld): f1 bacteriophage origin of replication; arrow indicates direction of (+) strand synthesis
    698..855     -  CDS            lacZα (fragment): LacZα fragment of β-galactosidase; lacZ fragment
    858..876     +  promoter       T7 promoter: promoter for bacteriophage T7 RNA polymerase
    879..904     +  misc_feature   MCS (fragment): pUC18/19 multiple cloning site
   1301..1324    +  CDS            3xFLAG (fragment): three tandem FLAG® epitope tags
   1321..2068    +  CDS            APEX2 (fragment): soybean ascorbate peroxidase, engineered to serve as a monomeric tag for electron microscopy and live-cell proteomics (Lam et al., 2015) more active than the original APEX due to the A134P mutation
   2103..2123    +  protein_bind   attB1: mutant version of attB; core recombination site for the Gateway® BP reaction BP Clonase™
   2129..2791    +  CDS            RAB27A: RB27A_HUMAN - Also known as RAB27. Experimental evidence at protein level: Swiss-Prot protein existence level 1. Small GTPase which cycles between active GTP-bound and inactive GDP-bound states. In its active state, binds to a variety of effector proteins to regulate homeostasis of late endocytic pathway, including endosomal positioning, maturation and secretion (PubMed:30771381). Plays a role in cytotoxic granule exocytosis in lymphocytes. Required for both granule maturation and granule docking and priming at the immunologic synapse. From Homo sapiens (Human).
   2796..2820    -  protein_bind   attB2: mutant version of attB; recombination site for the Gateway® BP reaction BP Clonase™
   2908..2956    +  polyA_signal   HSV TK poly(A) signal: herpes simplex virus thymidine kinase polyadenylation signal (Cole and Stacy, 1985)
   3047..3063    -  polyA_signal   bGH poly(A) signal (fragment): bovine growth hormone polyadenylation signal
   3172..3190    -  promoter       T3 promoter: promoter for bacteriophage T3 RNA polymerase
   3235..3251    -  protein_bind   lac operator: The lac repressor binds to the lac operator to inhibit transcription in E. coli. This inhibition can be relieved by adding lactose or isopropyl-β-D-thiogalactopyranoside (IPTG). lac repressor encoded by lacI
   3259..3289    -  promoter       lac promoter: promoter for the E. coli lac operon
   3304..3325    -  protein_bind   CAP binding site: CAP binding activates transcription in the presence of cAMP. E. coli catabolite activator protein
   3338..3430    -  CDS            lacI (fragment): lac repressor; lacI; The lac repressor binds to the lac operator to inhibit transcription in E. coli. This inhibition can be relieved by adding lactose or isopropyl-β-D-thiogalactopyranoside (IPTG).
   3613..4201    -  rep_origin     ori: high-copy-number ColE1/pMB1/pBR322/pUC origin of replication
   4372..5232    -  CDS            AmpR: β-lactamase; bla; confers resistance to ampicillin, carbenicillin, and related antibiotics
   5233..5337    -  promoter       AmpR promoter: bla
>Addgene plasmid #166402 | pBS L30 Flag-Apex2-Rab27A | addgene full sequence | sequence record 333501 | Addgene NGS Result
TCTCGCGCGTTTCGGTGATGACGGTGAAAACCTCTGACACATGCAGCTCCCGGAGACGGTCACAGCTTGT
CTGTAAGCGGATGCCGGGAGCAGACAAGCCCGTCAGGGCGCGTCAGCGGGTGTTGGCGGGTGTCGGGGCT
GGCTTAACTATGCGGCATCAGAGCAGATTGTACTGAGAGTGCACCATATGCGGTGTGAAATACCGCACAG
ATGCGTAAGGAGAAAATACCGCATCAGG
[124 nt withheld, positions 239-362]
C
[91 nt withheld, positions 364-454]
A
[49 nt withheld, positions 456-504]
CCTTTGACGTTGGAGTCCACGTTCTTT
[37 nt withheld, positions 532-568]
ACCCTATCTCGGTCTATTCTTTTGATTTATAAGGGATTTTGCCGATTTCGGCCTATTGGTTAAAAAATGA
GCTGATTTAACAAAAATTTAACGCGAATTTTAACAAAATATTAACGCTTACAATTTCCATTCGCCATTCA
GGCTGCGCAACTGTTGGGAAGGGCGATCGGTGCGGGCCTCTTCGCTATTACGCCAGCTGGCGAAAGGGGG
ATGTGCTGCAAGGCGATTAAGTTGGGTAACGCCAGGGTTTTCCCAGTCACGACGTTGTAAAACGACGGCC
AGTGAATTGTAATACGACTCACTATAGGGCGAATTCGAGCTCGGTACCCGGGGATCGCAGAACAAACGCC
CAGAACCGAAGGCCGGAGCCCAGACGCCGCAGCAGCCCAGCCTGCGTTGTAACCCGGTCCCCATAGCAAC
CAACTACCGCAGACTACTCTCGCAAGCGCTGTTCTGCTTGTGACCCGGACCGGCTTCTCTTCCGCTTCCG
GTCCCACAATCCTCTGTCGGCCTAGAAGAGCTTTGCATTGTGGGAGCTCCTTCCTTTCTCGCTCCCCGGC
CATCTTGGCGGCTGGTGTTGGTGAGTGAGCTCTGCGGGGTAAACGATTAGGCGGCTCGGGGAGCTCCGCT
AGCTGGTGTTTGACGCTCTGGATTATAATCCTCTCTTCTGTCCTCTGTGTATGCTAGGTTGGGGGTTGTC
CCGCACCTACTAGAGGATCCGCCACCATGGACTACAAGGATGACGACGATAAGGGAAAGTCTTACCCAAC
TGTGAGTGCTGATTACCAGGACGCCGTTGAGAAGGCGAAGAAGAAGCTCAGAGGCTTCATCGCTGAGAAG
AGATGCGCTCCTCTAATGCTCCGTTTGGCATTCCACTCTGCTGGAACCTTTGACAAGGGCACGAAGACCG
GTGGACCCTTCGGAACCATCAAGCACCCTGCCGAACTGGCTCACAGCGCTAACAACGGTCTTGACATCGC
TGTTAGGCTTTTGGAGCCACTCAAGGCGGAGTTCCCTATTTTGAGCTACGCCGATTTCTACCAGTTGGCT
GGCGTTGTTGCCGTTGAGGTCACGGGTGGACCTAAGGTTCCATTCCACCCTGGAAGAGAGGACAAGCCTG
AGCCACCACCAGAGGGTCGCTTGCCCGATCCCACTAAGGGTTCTGACCATTTGAGAGATGTGTTTGGCAA
AGCTATGGGGCTTACTGACCAAGATATCGTTGCTCTATCTGGGGGTCACACTATTGGAGCTGCACACAAG
GAGCGTTCTGGATTTGAGGGTCCCTGGACCTCTAATCCTCTTATTTTCGACAACTCATACTTCACGGAGT
TGTTGAGTGGTGAGAAGGAAGGTCTCCTTCAGCTACCTTCTGACAAGGCTCTTTTGTCTGACCCTGTATT
CCGCCCTCTCGTTGATAAATATGCAGCGGACGAAGATGCCTTCTTTGCTGATTACGCTGAGGCTCACCAA
AAGCTTTCCGAGCTTGGGTTTGCTGATGCCGGTGGTTCCGGTGGATCTGGAGGTTCTTACATCACAAGTT
TGTACAAAAAAGCAGGCACCATGTCTGATGGAGATTATGATTACCTCATCAAGTTTTTAGCTTTGGGAGA
CTCTGGTGTAGGGAAGACCAGTGTACTTTACCAATATACAGATGGTAAATTTAACTCCAAATTTATCACA
ACAGTGGGCATTGATTTCAGGGAAAAAAGAGTGGTGTACAGAGCCAGTGGGCCGGATGGAGCCACTGGCA
GAGGCCAGAGAATCCACCTGCAGTTATGGGACACAGCAGGGCAGGAGAGGTTTCGTAGCTTAACGACAGC
GTTCTTCAGAGATGCTATGGGTTTTCTTCTACTTTTTGATCTGACAAATGAGCAAAGTTTCCTCAATGTC
AGAAACTGGATAAGCCAGCTACAGATGCATGCATATTGTGAAAACCCAGATATAGTGCTGTGTGGAAACA
AGAGTGATCTGGAGGACCAGAGAGTAGTGAAAGAGGAGGAAGCCATAGCACTCGCAGAGAAATATGGAAT
CCCCTACTTTGAAACTAGTGCTGCCAATGGGACAAACATAAGCCAAGCAATTGAGATGCTTCTGGACCTG
ATAATGAAGCGAATGGAACGGTGTGTGGACAAGTCCTGGATTCCTGAAGGAGTGGTGCGATCAAATGGTC
ATGCCTCTACGGATCAGTTAAGTGAAGAAAAGGAGAAAGGGGCATGTGGCTGTTAGAACCCAGCTTTCTT
GTACAAAGTGGTGATGTAGTAGGTCGACCTGCAGGGGGAGATGGGGGAGGCTAACTGAAACACGGAAGGA
GACAATACCGGAAGGAACCCGCGCTATGACGGCAATAAAAAGACAGAATAAAACGCACGGGTGTTGGGTC
GTTTGTTCATAAACGCGGGGTTCGGTCCCAGGGCTGGCACTCTGTCGATACCCCACCGAGACCCCATTGG
GGCCAATACGCCCGCGTTTCTTCCTTTTCCCCACCCCACCCCCCAAGTTCGGGTGAAGGCCCAGGGCTCG
CAGCCAACGTCGGGGCGGCAAGCCCTGCCATAGCCACGGGCCCCGTGGGTTAGGGACGGGGTCCCCCATG
CAAGCTTTTGTTCCCTTTAGTGAGGGTTAATTTCGAGCTTGGCGTAATCATGGTCATAGCTGTTTCCTGT
GTGAAATTGTTATCCGCTCACAATTCCACACAACATACGAGCCGGAAGCATAAAGTGTAAAGCCTGGGGT
GCCTAATGAGTGAGCTAACTCACATTAATTGCGTTGCGCTCACTGCCCGCTTTCCAGTCGGGAAACCTGT
CGTGCCAGCTGCATTAATGAATCGGCCAACGCGCGGGGAGAGGCGGTTTGCGTATTGGGCGCTCTTCCGC
TTCCTCGCTCACTGACTCGCTGCGCTCGGTCGTTCGGCTGCGGCGAGCGGTATCAGCTCACTCAAAGGCG
GTAATACGGTTATCCACAGAATCAGGGGATAACGCAGGAAAGAACATGTGAGCAAAAGGCCAGCAAAAGG
CCAGGAACCGTAAAAAGGCCGCGTTGCTGGCGTTTTTCCATAGGCTCCGCCCCCCTGACGAGCATCACAA
AAATCGACGCTCAAGTCAGAGGTGGCGAAACCCGACAGGACTATAAAGATACCAGGCGTTTCCCCCTGGA
AGCTCCCTCGTGCGCTCTCCTGTTCCGACCCTGCCGCTTACCGGATACCTGTCCGCCTTTCTCCCTTCGG
GAAGCGTGGCGCTTTCTCATAGCTCACGCTGTAGGTATCTCAGTTCGGTGTAGGTCGTTCGCTCCAAGCT
GGGCTGTGTGCACGAACCCCCCGTTCAGCCCGACCGCTGCGCCTTATCCGGTAACTATCGTCTTGAGTCC
AACCCGGTAAGACACGACTTATCGCCACTGGCAGCAGCCACTGGTAACAGGATTAGCAGAGCGAGGTATG
TAGGCGGTGCTACAGAGTTCTTGAAGTGGTGGCCTAACTACGGCTACACTAGAAGAACAGTATTTGGTAT
CTGCGCTCTGCTGAAGCCAGTTACCTTCGGAAAAAGAGTTGGTAGCTCTTGATCCGGCAAACAAACCACC
GCTGGTAGCGGTGGTTTTTTTGTTTGCAAGCAGCAGATTACGCGCAGAAAAAAAGGATCTCAAGAAGATC
CTTTGATCTTTTCTACGGGGTCTGACGCTCAGTGGAACGAAAACTCACGTTAAGGGATTTTGGTCATGAG
ATTATCAAAAAGGATCTTCACCTAGATCCTTTTAAATTAAAAATGAAGTTTTAAATCAATCTAAAGTATA
TATGAGTAAACTTGGTCTGACAGTTACCAATGCTTAATCAGTGAGGCACCTATCTCAGCGATCTGTCTAT
TTCGTTCATCCATAGTTGCCTGACTCCCCGTCGTGTAGATAACTACGATACGGGAGGGCTTACCATCTGG
CCCCAGTGCTGCAATGATACCGCGAGACCCACGCTCACCGGCTCCAGATTTATCAGCAATAAACCAGCCA
GCCGGAAGGGCCGAGCGCAGAAGTGGTCCTGCAACTTTATCCGCCTCCATCCAGTCTATTAATTGTTGCC
GGGAAGCTAGAGTAAGTAGTTCGCCAGTTAATAGTTTGCGCAACGTTGTTGCCATTGCTACAGGCATCGT
GGTGTCACGCTCGTCGTTTGGTATGGCTTCATTCAGCTCCGGTTCCCAACGATCAAGGCGAGTTACATGA
TCCCCCATGTTGTGCAAAAAAGCGGTTAGCTCCTTCGGTCCTCCGATCGTTGTCAGAAGTAAGTTGGCCG
CAGTGTTATCACTCATGGTTATGGCAGCACTGCATAATTCTCTTACTGTCATGCCATCCGTAAGATGCTT
TTCTGTGACTGGTGAGTACTCAACCAAGTCATTCTGAGAATAGTGTATGCGGCGACCGAGTTGCTCTTGC
CCGGCGTCAATACGGGATAATACCGCGCCACATAGCAGAACTTTAAAAGTGCTCATCATTGGAAAACGTT
CTTCGGGGCGAAAACTCTCAAGGATCTTACCGCTGTTGAGATCCAGTTCGATGTAACCCACTCGTGCACC
CAACTGATCTTCAGCATCTTTTACTTTCACCAGCGTTTCTGGGTGAGCAAAAACAGGAAGGCAAAATGCC
GCAAAAAAGGGAATAAGGGCGACACGGAAATGTTGAATACTCATACTCTTCCTTTTTCAATATTATTGAA
GCATTTATCAGGGTTATTGTCTCATGAGCGGATACATATTTGAATGTATTTAGAAAAATAAACAAATAGG
GGTTCCGCGCACATTTCCCCGAAAAGTGCCACCTGACGTCTAAGAAACCATTATTATCATGACATTAACC
TATAAAAATAGGCGTATCACGAGGCCCTTTCG
